Addgene plasmid #193260: CABE-T1.17
Purpose: Expression of CABE-T1.17 base editor in mammalian cells, CMV promoter
Depositing lab: Nicole Gaudelli. Depositing organization: Beam Therapeutics. Publication: Improved cytosine base editors generated from TadA variants. Lam DK, Feliciano PR, Arif A, Bohnuud T, Fernandez TP, Gehrke JM, Grayson P, Lee KD, Ortega MA, Sawyer C, Schwaegerle ND, Peraro L, Young L, Lee SJ, Ciaramella G, Gaudelli NM. Nat Biotechnol. 2023 Jan 9. doi: 10.1038/s41587-022-01611-9. PubMed 36624149.
Backbone
  Vector backbone: CMV/pBR322
  Vector type: Mammalian Expression
Growth in bacteria
  Bacterial resistance: Ampicillin, 100 μg/mL
  Growth temperature: 37°C
  Growth strain: DH5alpha
  Copy number: High Copy
Gene/Insert
  Gene/Insert name: CABE-T1.17
  Species: Other
  Mutation: D10A (Cas9), TadA mutations within
  Promoter: CMV
  Cloning method: Ligation Independent Cloning
Terms and licenses: Academic/Nonprofit Terms; Industry Terms: Not Available to Industry
How to cite: CABE-T1.17 was a gift from Nicole Gaudelli (Addgene plasmid # 193260 ; http://n2t.net/addgene:193260 ; RRID:Addgene_193260)
