[The description below was written by a language model from this plasmid's Addgene catalogue record and pLannotate feature annotations shown in this document.]
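Description:
CABE-T1.17 is an 8.7 kb mammalian expression plasmid built on a CMV/pBR322-type backbone that expresses the CABE-T1.17 base editor in mammalian cells. In bacteria it is maintained as a high-copy plasmid through a ColE1/pMB1-family origin and selected with ampicillin through the β-lactamase gene and its native promoter. The remaining backbone annotations (lac promoter and operator, CAP site, and short fragments of lacI, an SV40 promoter, a multiple cloning site and the pBR322 bom region) look like cloning-vector remnants rather than functional parts of the payload. No mammalian selection marker is annotated, so the plasmid appears suited to transient transfection.

The expression cassette is driven by the human CMV immediate-early enhancer and promoter and ends with the bovine growth hormone polyadenylation signal. A T7 promoter sits just upstream of the coding region and could in principle support in vitro transcription. The open reading frame begins with a TadA-derived deaminase domain. The annotation tool matches this domain to TadA*(7.10), but the record states that it carries additional TadA mutations; these are not listed individually. Next comes Streptococcus pyogenes Cas9 with the D10A mutation. The tool labels its N-terminal part "dCas9", but D10A is the only Cas9 mutation recorded, which would make it a nickase. A uracil glycosylase inhibitor (UGI) from Bacillus phage PBS2 lies downstream; it blocks excision of uracil and so helps preserve C-to-U editing intermediates. Unannotated gaps between these domains probably hold linkers or other short elements that the record does not describe. According to the associated publication title, the construct belongs to a series of cytosine base editors generated from TadA variants. The plasmid encodes no guide RNA, so one must be supplied separately.
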