Features (pLannotate 1.2.2; 18 found; start..end, strand, type, name):
    103..482     +  enhancer       CMV enhancer: human cytomegalovirus immediate early enhancer
    483..686     +  promoter       CMV promoter: human cytomegalovirus (CMV) immediate early promoter
    728..746     +  promoter       T7 promoter: promoter for bacteriophage T7 RNA polymerase
    763..1260    +  CDS            TadA*(7.10): DNA adenosine deaminase evolved from the E. coli tRNA adenosine deaminase TadA (Gaudelli et al., 2017)
   1357..2958    +  CDS            dCas9(N): N-terminal portion of catalytically inactive Streptococcus pyogenes dCas9 carrying the D10A mutation (Zetsche et al., 2015)
   2959..5453    +  CDS            Cas9(C) (fragment): C-terminal portion of Streptococcus pyogenes Cas9 (Zetsche et al., 2015)
   5767..6015    +  CDS            UGI: UNGI_BPPB2 - Experimental evidence at protein level: Swiss-Prot protein existence level 1. This protein binds specifically and reversibly to the host uracil-DNA glycosylase, preventing removal of uracil residues from PBS2 DNA by the host uracil-excision repair system. From Bacillus phage PBS2 (Bacteriophage PBS2).
   6157..6381    +  polyA_signal   bGH poly(A) signal: bovine growth hormone polyadenylation signal
   6385..6406    +  promoter       SV40 promoter (fragment): SV40 enhancer and early promoter
   6411..6427    +  misc_feature   MCS (fragment): pBluescript multiple cloning site
   6476..6492    -  protein_bind   lac operator: The lac repressor binds to the lac operator to inhibit transcription in E. coli. This inhibition can be relieved by adding lactose or isopropyl-β-D-thiogalactopyranoside (IPTG). lac repressor encoded by lacI
   6500..6530    -  promoter       lac promoter: promoter for the E. coli lac operon
   6545..6566    -  protein_bind   CAP binding site: CAP binding activates transcription in the presence of cAMP. E. coli catabolite activator protein
   6579..6671    -  CDS            lacI (fragment): lac repressor; lacI; The lac repressor binds to the lac operator to inhibit transcription in E. coli. This inhibition can be relieved by adding lactose or isopropyl-β-D-thiogalactopyranoside (IPTG).
   6854..7442    -  rep_origin     ori: high-copy-number ColE1/pMB1/pBR322/pUC origin of replication
   7613..8473    -  CDS            AmpR: β-lactamase; bla; confers resistance to ampicillin, carbenicillin, and related antibiotics
   8474..8578    -  promoter       AmpR promoter: bla
   8649..8693    -  misc_feature   bom (fragment): basis of mobility region from pBR322
>Addgene plasmid #193260 | CABE-T1.17 | addgene full sequence | sequence record 379824 | Addgene NGS Result
AAGCTACAACAAGGCAAGGCTTGACCGACAATTGCATGAAGAATCTGCTTAGGGTTAGGCGTTTTGCGCT
GCTTCGCGATGTACGGGCCAGATATACGCGTTGACATTGATTATTGACTAGTTATTAATAGTAATCAATT
ACGGGGTCATTAGTTCATAGCCCATATATGGAGTTCCGCGTTACATAACTTACGGTAAATGGCCCGCCTG
GCTGACCGCCCAACGACCCCCGCCCATTGACGTCAATAATGACGTATGTTCCCATAGTAACGCCAATAGG
GACTTTCCATTGACGTCAATGGGTGGAGTATTTACGGTAAACTGCCCACTTGGCAGTACATCAAGTGTAT
CATATGCCAAGTACGCCCCCTATTGACGTCAATGACGGTAAATGGCCCGCCTGGCATTATGCCCAGTACA
TGACCTTATGGGACTTTCCTACTTGGCAGTACATCTACGTATTAGTCATCGCTATTACCATGGTGATGCG
GTTTTGGCAGTACATCAATGGGCGTGGATAGCGGTTTGACTCACGGGGATTTCCAAGTCTCCACCCCATT
GACGTCAATGGGAGTTTGTTTTGGCACCAAAATCAACGGGACTTTCCAAAATGTCGTAACAACTCCGCCC
CATTGACGCAAATGGGCGGTAGGCGTGTACGGTGGGAGGTCTATATAAGCAGAGCTGGTTTAGTGAACCG
TCAGATCCGCTAGAGATCCGCGGCCGCTAATACGACTCACTATAGGGAGAGCCGCCACCATGTCCGAAGT
CGAGTTTTCCCATGAGTACTGGATGAGACACGCATTGGCTCTCGCAAAGAGGGCTCGAGATGAACGCGAA
GTGCCCGTGGGGGCAGTACTCGTGCTCAACAATCGCGTAATCGGCGAAGGTTGGAATAGGGGAATCGGAC
TCCACGACCCCACTGCCCATGCGGAAATCATGGCCCTTCGACAGGGAGGGCTTGTGATGCAGAATTATCG
ACTTTATGATGCGACGCTGTACACGACGTTTGAACCTTGCGTAATGTGCGCGGGAGCTATGATTCACTCC
CGCATTGGACGAGTTGTATTCGGTGTTCGCAACGCCAAGACGGGTGCCGCAGGTTCGCTGATGGACGTGC
TGCATCATCCAGGCATGAACCACCGGGTAGAAATCACAGAAGGCATATTGGCGGACGAATGTGAGGCGCT
GTTGTGTCGTTTTTTTCGCATGCCCAGGCGGGTCTTTAACGCCCAAAAAAAAGCACAATCCTCTACTGAC
TCTGGTGGTTCTTCTGGTGGTTCTAGCGGCAGCGAGACTCCCGGGACCTCAGAGTCCGCCACACCCGAAA
GTTCTGGTGGTTCTTCTGGTGGTTCTGACAAGAAGTACAGCATCGGCCTGGCCATCGGCACCAACTCTGT
GGGCTGGGCCGTGATCACCGACGAGTACAAGGTGCCCAGCAAGAAATTCAAGGTGCTGGGCAACACCGAC
CGGCACAGCATCAAGAAGAACCTGATCGGAGCCCTGCTGTTCGACAGCGGCGAAACAGCCGAGGCCACCC
GGCTGAAGAGAACCGCCAGAAGAAGATACACCAGACGGAAGAACCGGATCTGCTATCTGCAAGAGATCTT
CAGCAACGAGATGGCCAAGGTGGACGACAGCTTCTTCCACAGACTGGAAGAGTCCTTCCTGGTGGAAGAG
GATAAGAAGCACGAGCGGCACCCCATCTTCGGCAACATCGTGGACGAGGTGGCCTACCACGAGAAGTACC
CCACCATCTACCACCTGAGAAAGAAACTGGTGGACAGCACCGACAAGGCCGACCTGCGGCTGATCTATCT
GGCCCTGGCCCACATGATCAAGTTCCGGGGCCACTTCCTGATCGAGGGCGACCTGAACCCCGACAACAGC
GACGTGGACAAGCTGTTCATCCAGCTGGTGCAGACCTACAACCAGCTGTTCGAGGAAAACCCCATCAACG
CCAGCGGCGTGGACGCCAAGGCCATCCTGTCTGCCAGACTGAGCAAGAGCAGACGGCTGGAAAATCTGAT
CGCCCAGCTGCCCGGCGAGAAGAAGAATGGCCTGTTCGGAAACCTGATTGCCCTGAGCCTGGGCCTGACC
CCCAACTTCAAGAGCAACTTCGACCTGGCCGAGGATGCCAAACTGCAGCTGAGCAAGGACACCTACGACG
ACGACCTGGACAACCTGCTGGCCCAGATCGGCGACCAGTACGCCGACCTGTTTCTGGCCGCCAAGAACCT
GTCCGACGCCATCCTGCTGAGCGACATCCTGAGAGTGAACACCGAGATCACCAAGGCCCCCCTGAGCGCC
TCTATGATCAAGAGATACGACGAGCACCACCAGGACCTGACCCTGCTGAAAGCTCTCGTGCGGCAGCAGC
TGCCTGAGAAGTACAAAGAGATTTTCTTCGACCAGAGCAAGAACGGCTACGCCGGCTACATTGACGGCGG
AGCCAGCCAGGAAGAGTTCTACAAGTTCATCAAGCCCATCCTGGAAAAGATGGACGGCACCGAGGAACTG
CTCGTGAAGCTGAACAGAGAGGACCTGCTGCGGAAGCAGCGGACCTTCGACAACGGCAGCATCCCCCACC
AGATCCACCTGGGAGAGCTGCACGCCATTCTGCGGCGGCAGGAAGATTTTTACCCATTCCTGAAGGACAA
CCGGGAAAAGATCGAGAAGATCCTGACCTTCCGCATCCCCTACTACGTGGGCCCTCTGGCCAGGGGAAAC
AGCAGATTCGCCTGGATGACCAGAAAGAGCGAGGAAACCATCACCCCCTGGAACTTCGAGGAAGTGGTGG
ACAAGGGCGCTTCCGCCCAGAGCTTCATCGAGCGGATGACCAACTTCGATAAGAACCTGCCCAACGAGAA
GGTGCTGCCCAAGCACAGCCTGCTGTACGAGTACTTCACCGTGTATAACGAGCTGACCAAAGTGAAATAC
GTGACCGAGGGAATGAGAAAGCCCGCCTTCCTGAGCGGCGAGCAGAAAAAGGCCATCGTGGACCTGCTGT
TCAAGACCAACCGGAAAGTGACCGTGAAGCAGCTGAAAGAGGACTACTTCAAGAAAATCGAGTGCTTCGA
CTCCGTGGAAATCTCCGGCGTGGAAGATCGGTTCAACGCCTCCCTGGGCACATACCACGATCTGCTGAAA
ATTATCAAGGACAAGGACTTCCTGGACAATGAGGAAAACGAGGACATTCTGGAAGATATCGTGCTGACCC
TGACACTGTTTGAGGACAGAGAGATGATCGAGGAACGGCTGAAAACCTATGCCCACCTGTTCGACGACAA
AGTGATGAAGCAGCTGAAGCGGCGGAGATACACCGGCTGGGGCAGGCTGAGCCGGAAGCTGATCAACGGC
ATCCGGGACAAGCAGTCCGGCAAGACAATCCTGGATTTCCTGAAGTCCGACGGCTTCGCCAACAGAAACT
TCATGCAGCTGATCCACGACGACAGCCTGACCTTTAAAGAGGACATCCAGAAAGCCCAGGTGTCCGGCCA
GGGCGATAGCCTGCACGAGCACATTGCCAATCTGGCCGGCAGCCCCGCCATTAAGAAGGGCATCCTGCAG
ACAGTGAAGGTGGTGGACGAGCTCGTGAAAGTGATGGGCCGGCACAAGCCCGAGAACATCGTGATCGAAA
TGGCCAGAGAGAACCAGACCACCCAGAAGGGACAGAAGAACAGCCGCGAGAGAATGAAGCGGATCGAAGA
GGGCATCAAAGAGCTGGGCAGCCAGATCCTGAAAGAACACCCCGTGGAAAACACCCAGCTGCAGAACGAG
AAGCTGTACCTGTACTACCTGCAGAATGGGCGGGATATGTACGTGGACCAGGAACTGGACATCAACCGGC
TGTCCGACTACGATGTGGACCATATCGTGCCTCAGAGCTTTCTGAAGGACGACTCCATCGACAACAAGGT
GCTGACCAGAAGCGACAAGAACCGGGGCAAGAGCGACAACGTGCCCTCCGAAGAGGTCGTGAAGAAGATG
AAGAACTACTGGCGGCAGCTGCTGAACGCCAAGCTGATTACCCAGAGAAAGTTCGACAATCTGACCAAGG
CCGAGAGAGGCGGCCTGAGCGAACTGGATAAGGCCGGCTTCATCAAGAGACAGCTGGTGGAAACCCGGCA
GATCACAAAGCACGTGGCACAGATCCTGGACTCCCGGATGAACACTAAGTACGACGAGAATGACAAGCTG
ATCCGGGAAGTGAAAGTGATCACCCTGAAGTCCAAGCTGGTGTCCGATTTCCGGAAGGATTTCCAGTTTT
ACAAAGTGCGCGAGATCAACAACTACCACCACGCCCACGACGCCTACCTGAACGCCGTCGTGGGAACCGC
CCTGATCAAAAAGTACCCTAAGCTGGAAAGCGAGTTCGTGTACGGCGACTACAAGGTGTACGACGTGCGG
AAGATGATCGCCAAGAGCGAGCAGGAAATCGGCAAGGCTACCGCCAAGTACTTCTTCTACAGCAACATCA
TGAACTTTTTCAAGACCGAGATTACCCTGGCCAACGGCGAGATCCGGAAGCGGCCTCTGATCGAGACAAA
CGGCGAAACCGGGGAGATCGTGTGGGATAAGGGCCGGGATTTTGCCACCGTGCGGAAAGTGCTGAGCATG
CCCCAAGTGAATATCGTGAAAAAGACCGAGGTGCAGACAGGCGGCTTCAGCAAAGAGTCTATCCTGCCCA
AGAGGAACAGCGATAAGCTGATCGCCAGAAAGAAGGACTGGGACCCTAAGAAGTACGGCGGCTTCGACAG
CCCCACCGTGGCCTATTCTGTGCTGGTGGTGGCCAAAGTGGAAAAGGGCAAGTCCAAGAAACTGAAGAGT
GTGAAAGAGCTGCTGGGGATCACCATCATGGAAAGAAGCAGCTTCGAGAAGAATCCCATCGACTTTCTGG
AAGCCAAGGGCTACAAAGAAGTGAAAAAGGACCTGATCATCAAGCTGCCTAAGTACTCCCTGTTCGAGCT
GGAAAACGGCCGGAAGAGAATGCTGGCCTCTGCCGGCGAACTGCAGAAGGGAAACGAACTGGCCCTGCCC
TCCAAATATGTGAACTTCCTGTACCTGGCCAGCCACTATGAGAAGCTGAAGGGCTCCCCCGAGGATAATG
AGCAGAAACAGCTGTTTGTGGAACAGCACAAGCACTACCTGGACGAGATCATCGAGCAGATCAGCGAGTT
CTCCAAGAGAGTGATCCTGGCCGACGCTAATCTGGACAAAGTGCTGTCCGCCTACAACAAGCACCGGGAT
AAGCCCATCAGAGAGCAGGCCGAGAATATCATCCACCTGTTTACCCTGACCAATCTGGGAGCCCCTGCCG
CCTTCAAGTACTTTGACACCACCATCGACCGGAAGAGGTACACCAGCACCAAAGAGGTGCTGGACGCCAC
CCTGATCCACCAGAGCATCACCGGCCTGTACGAGACACGGATCGACCTGTCTCAGCTGGGAGGTGACTCT
GGTGGAAGCGGAGGATCTGGCGGCAGCACCAATCTGAGCGACATCATCGAGAAAGAGACAGGCAAGCAGC
TGGTCATCCAAGAGTCCATCCTGATGCTGCCTGAAGAGGTGGAAGAAGTGATCGGCAACAAGCCCGAGTC
CGACATCCTGGTGCACACCGCCTACGATGAGAGCACCGACGAGAACGTGATGCTGCTGACCTCTGACGCC
CCTGAGTACAAGCCTTGGGCTCTCGTGATCCAGGACAGCAACGGCGAGAACAAGATCAAGATGCTGAGCG
GCGGCTCTGGTGGCTCTGGCGGATCTACAAACCTGTCCGATATTATTGAGAAAGAAACCGGGAAACAGCT
CGTGATTCAAGAGTCTATTCTCATGCTCCCGGAAGAAGTCGAGGAAGTCATTGGAAACAAGCCTGAGAGC
GATATTCTGGTCCATACAGCCTACGACGAGTCTACCGATGAGAATGTCATGCTCCTCACCAGCGACGCTC
CCGAGTATAAGCCATGGGCACTTGTCATTCAGGACTCCAATGGGGAAAACAAAATCAAAATGCTCCCAAA
GAAAAAACGCAAGGTGGAGGGAGCTGATAAGCGCACCGCCGATGGTTCCGAGTTCGAAAGCCCCAAGAAG
AAGAGGAAAGTCTAACCGGTCATCATCACCATCACCATTGAGTTTAAACCCGCTGATCAGCCTCGACTGT
GCCTTCTAGTTGCCAGCCATCTGTTGTTTGCCCCTCCCCCGTGCCTTCCTTGACCCTGGAAGGTGCCACT
CCCACTGTCCTTTCCTAATAAAATGAGGAAATTGCATCGCATTGTCTGAGTAGGTGTCATTCTATTCTGG
GGGGTGGGGTGGGGCAGGACAGCAAGGGGGAGGATTGGGAAGACAATAGCAGGCATGCTGGGGATGCGGT
GGGCTCTATGGCTTCTGAGGCGGAAAGAACCAGCTGGGGCTCGATACCGTCGACCTCTAGCTAGAGCTTG
GCGTAATCATGGTCATAGCTGTTTCCTGTGTGAAATTGTTATCCGCTCACAATTCCACACAACATACGAG
CCGGAAGCATAAAGTGTAAAGCCTAGGGTGCCTAATGAGTGAGCTAACTCACATTAATTGCGTTGCGCTC
ACTGCCCGCTTTCCAGTCGGGAAACCTGTCGTGCCAGCTGCATTAATGAATCGGCCAACGCGCGGGGAGA
GGCGGTTTGCGTATTGGGCGCTCTTCCGCTTCCTCGCTCACTGACTCGCTGCGCTCGGTCGTTCGGCTGC
GGCGAGCGGTATCAGCTCACTCAAAGGCGGTAATACGGTTATCCACAGAATCAGGGGATAACGCAGGAAA
GAACATGTGAGCAAAAGGCCAGCAAAAGGCCAGGAACCGTAAAAAGGCCGCGTTGCTGGCGTTTTTCCAT
AGGCTCCGCCCCCCTGACGAGCATCACAAAAATCGACGCTCAAGTCAGAGGTGGCGAAACCCGACAGGAC
TATAAAGATACCAGGCGTTTCCCCCTGGAAGCTCCCTCGTGCGCTCTCCTGTTCCGACCCTGCCGCTTAC
CGGATACCTGTCCGCCTTTCTCCCTTCGGGAAGCGTGGCGCTTTCTCATAGCTCACGCTGTAGGTATCTC
AGTTCGGTGTAGGTCGTTCGCTCCAAGCTGGGCTGTGTGCACGAACCCCCCGTTCAGCCCGACCGCTGCG
CCTTATCCGGTAACTATCGTCTTGAGTCCAACCCGGTAAGACACGACTTATCGCCACTGGCAGCAGCCAC
TGGTAACAGGATTAGCAGAGCGAGGTATGTAGGCGGTGCTACAGAGTTCTTGAAGTGGTGGCCTAACTAC
GGCTACACTAGAAGAACAGTATTTGGTATCTGCGCTCTGCTGAAGCCAGTTACCTTCGGAAAAAGAGTTG
GTAGCTCTTGATCCGGCAAACAAACCACCGCTGGTAGCGGTGGTTTTTTTGTTTGCAAGCAGCAGATTAC
GCGCAGAAAAAAAGGATCTCAAGAAGATCCTTTGATCTTTTCTACGGGGTCTGACGCTCAGTGGAACGAA
AACTCACGTTAAGGGATTTTGGTCATGAGATTATCAAAAAGGATCTTCACCTAGATCCTTTTAAATTAAA
AATGAAGTTTTAAATCAATCTAAAGTATATATGAGTAAACTTGGTCTGACAGTTACCAATGCTTAATCAG
TGAGGCACCTATCTCAGCGATCTGTCTATTTCGTTCATCCATAGTTGCCTGACTCCCCGTCGTGTAGATA
ACTACGATACGGGAGGGCTTACCATCTGGCCCCAGTGCTGCAATGATACCGCGAGACCCACGCTCACCGG
CTCCAGATTTATCAGCAATAAACCAGCCAGCCGGAAGGGCCGAGCGCAGAAGTGGTCCTGCAACTTTATC
CGCCTCCATCCAGTCTATTAATTGTTGCCGGGAAGCTAGAGTAAGTAGTTCGCCAGTTAATAGTTTGCGC
AACGTTGTTGCCATTGCTACAGGCATCGTGGTGTCACGCTCGTCGTTTGGTATGGCTTCATTCAGCTCCG
GTTCCCAACGATCAAGGCGAGTTACATGATCCCCCATGTTGTGCAAAAAAGCGGTTAGCTCCTTCGGTCC
TCCGATCGTTGTCAGAAGTAAGTTGGCCGCAGTGTTATCACTCATGGTTATGGCAGCACTGCATAATTCT
CTTACTGTCATGCCATCCGTAAGATGCTTTTCTGTGACTGGTGAGTACTCAACCAAGTCATTCTGAGAAT
AGTGTATGCGGCGACCGAGTTGCTCTTGCCCGGCGTCAATACGGGATAATACCGCGCCACATAGCAGAAC
TTTAAAAGTGCTCATCATTGGAAAACGTTCTTCGGGGCGAAAACTCTCAAGGATCTTACCGCTGTTGAGA
TCCAGTTCGATGTAACCCACTCGTGCACCCAACTGATCTTCAGCATCTTTTACTTTCACCAGCGTTTCTG
GGTGAGCAAAAACAGGAAGGCAAAATGCCGCAAAAAAGGGAATAAGGGCGACACGGAAATGTTGAATACT
CATACTCTTCCTTTTTCAATATTATTGAAGCATTTATCAGGGTTATTGTCTCATGAGCGGATACATATTT
GAATGTATTTAGAAAAATAAACAAATAGGGGTTCCGCGCACATTTCCCCGAAAAGTGCCACCTGACGTCG
ACGGATCGGGAGATCGATCTCCCGATCCCCTAGGGTCGACTCTCAGTACAATCTGCTCTGATGCCGCATA
GTTAAGCCAGTATCTGCTCCCTGCTTGTGTGTTGGAGGTCGCTGAGTAGTGCGCGAGCAAAATTT
